Addgene plasmid #191426: pProUSER63H0G
Purpose: (Empty Backbone) Broad host range plasmid backbone with TetR-Ptet* promoter
Depositing lab: Sheila Jensen. Depositing organization: Danmarks Tekniske Universitet.
Backbone
  Vector backbone: pProUSER63H0G
  Vector type: Bacterial Expression, Synthetic Biology
Growth in bacteria
  Bacterial resistance: Gentamicin, 10 μg/mL
  Growth temperature: 37°C
  Growth strain: DH5alpha
  Growth instructions: Contains both Gentamycin & Kanamycin resistance casettes
  Copy number: Low Copy
Terms and licenses: Academic/Nonprofit Terms; Industry Terms: Not Available to Industry
How to cite: pProUSER63H0G was a gift from Sheila Jensen (Addgene plasmid # 191426)
