[The description below was written by a language model from this plasmid's Addgene catalogue record and pLannotate feature annotations shown in this document.]
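Description:
pProUSER63H0G is an empty, low-copy, broad-host-range bacterial expression backbone (about 8.1 kb) intended for synthetic biology work and built around a tetracycline-responsive TetR-Ptet* promoter system. The feature table shows two separate replication modules. One is the pBBR1 oriV with its cognate Rep protein from Bordetella bronchiseptica, which supports replication in many Gram-negative bacteria. The other is a RepB replication protein of the Enterococcus faecalis pAMα1 type, accompanied by a fragment of a pre/mob gene typical of small Gram-positive plasmids. This pairing suggests a shuttle design that spans Gram-negative and Gram-positive hosts, although the record says only "broad host range." An IncP oriT is also present, so the plasmid should be mobilizable by conjugation from a donor that supplies the transfer functions. Two selection markers are carried: a gentamicin acetyltransferase gene (aacC1) downstream of a class 1 integron Pc promoter, and a kanamycin nucleotidyltransferase (knt) of Bacillus origin, a marker commonly used in Gram-positive organisms.

The expression module consists of a tetR repressor gene, followed by an rrnB T1 terminator, oriented divergently from a promoter region containing a tet operator. TetR binds the operator and keeps transcription off until a tetracycline-class inducer releases it. Downstream of the operator, the annotation detects a large lacZ fragment and a short lacZα fragment, followed by the lambda t0 terminator. This lacZ segment probably serves as a placeholder or reporter at the cloning position, to be replaced by a gene of interest, but the record does not say so. The name hints at USER cloning, though no such cassette is annotated. The nature of the modification denoted by the asterisk in Ptet* is also not described.
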