Features (pLannotate 1.2.2; 14 found; start..end, strand, type, name):
    560..1564    -  CDS            repB: RepB replication protein; repB; from Enterococcus faecalis plasmid pAMα1 AAN03827.1 22652809.0
   1791..1979    -  CDS            pre (fragment): PRE2_STAAM - Also known as mob. Protein inferred from homology: Swiss-Prot protein existence level 3. The interaction of the RSA site and the PRE protein may not only serves a function in plasmid maintenance, but may also contributes to the distribution of small antibiotic resistance plasmids among Gram- positive bacteria. From Staphylococcus aureus (strain Mu50 / ATCC 700699).
   2020..2048    +  promoter       Pc promoter: intI1 (promoter lies within the coding sequence); class 1 integron promoter
   2237..2770    +  CDS            GmR: gentamycin acetyltransferase; aacC1; confers resistance to gentamycin
   2981..3089    +  oriT           oriT: incP origin of transfer
   3100..3762    -  CDS            pBBR1 Rep: replication protein for the broad-host-range plasmid pBBR1 from Bordetella bronchiseptica
   3763..4534    -  rep_origin     pBBR1 oriV: replication origin of the broad-host-range plasmid pBBR1 from Bordetella bronchiseptica; requires the pBBR1 Rep protein for replication
   4776..4862    -  terminator     rrnB T1 terminator: Escherichia coli rrnB; transcription terminator T1 from the E. coli rrnB gene
   4916..5536    -  CDS            tetR: TETR2_ECOLX - Experimental evidence at protein level: Swiss-Prot protein existence level 1. TetR is the repressor of the tetracycline resistance element; its N-terminal region forms a helix-turn-helix structure and binds DNA. Binding of tetracycline to TetR reduces the repressor affinity for the tetracycline resistance gene (tetA) promoter operator sites. From Escherichia coli.
   5646..5664    +  protein_bind   tet operator: bacterial operator O1 for the tetR and tetA genes tetracycline repressor TetR
   5731..7525    +  CDS            lacZ (fragment): β-galactosidase; lacZ
   7540..7564    +  CDS            lacZα (fragment): LacZα fragment of β-galactosidase; lacZ fragment
   7575..7669    +  terminator     lambda t0 terminator: transcription terminator from phage lambda
   7694..388     -  CDS            knt (across the origin): KANU_BACSP - Also known as kan. Experimental evidence at protein level: Swiss-Prot protein existence level 1. Inactivates the antibiotic kanamycin by catalyzing the transfer of a nucleotidyl group from nucleoside triphosphates such as ATP to the 4'-hydroxyl group of the aminoglycoside. From Bacillus sp.
>Addgene plasmid #191426 | pProUSER63H0G | addgene full sequence | sequence record 379048 | Addgene NGS Result
ACTTTTGGGCTTCTACCGATTTAGCAGTTTGATACACTTTCTCTAAGTATCCACCTGAATCATAAATCGG
CAAAATAGAGAAAAATTGACCATGTGTAAGCGGCCAATCTGATTCCACCTGAGATGCATAATCTAGTAGA
ATCTCTTCGCTATAAAAATTCACTTCCACCTTCCACTCACCGGTTGTCCATTCATGGCTGAACTCTGCTT
CCTCTGTTGACATGACACACATCATCTCAATATCCGAATAGGGCCCATCAGTCTGACGACCAAGAGAGCC
ATAAACACCAATAGCCTTAACATCATCCCCATATTTATCCAATATTCGTTCCTTAATTTCATGAACAATC
TTCATTCTTTCTTCTCTAGTCATTATTATTGGTCCATTCACTATTCTCATTCCCTTTTCAGATAATTTTA
GATTTGCTTTTCTAAATAAGAATATTTGGAGAGCACCGTTCTTATTCAGCTATTAATAACTCGTCTTCCT
AAGCATCCTTCAATCCTTTTAATAACAATTATAGCATCTAATCTTCAACAAACTGATCTGAATGGTACCC
TACTCTTTAATAAAATAATTTTTCCGTTCCCAATTCCACATTGCAATAATAGAAAATCCATCTTCATCGG
CTTTTTCGTCATCATCTGTATGAATCAAATCGCCTTCTTCTGTGTCATCAAGGTTTAATTTTTTATGTAT
TTCTTTTAACAAACCACCATAGGAGATTAACCTTTTACGGTGTAAACCTTCCTCCAAATCAGACAAACGT
TTCAAATTCTTTTCTTCATCATCGGTCATAAAATCCGTATCCTTTACAGGATATTTTGCAGTTTCGTCAA
TTGCCGATTGTATATCCGATTTATATTTATTTTTCGGTCGAATCATTTGAACTTTTACATTTGGATCATA
GTCTAATTTCATTGCCTTTTTCCAAAATTGAATCCATTGTTTTTGATTCACGTAGTTTTCTGTATTCTTA
AAATAAGTTGGTTCCACACATACCAATACATGCATGTGCTGATTATAAGAATTATCTTTATTATTTATTG
TCACTTCCGTTGCACGCATAAAACCAACAAGATTTTTATTAATTTTTTTATATTGCATCATTCGGCGAAA
TCCTTGAGCCATATCTGACAAACTCTTATTTAATTCTTCGCCATCATAAACATTTTTAACTGTTAATGTG
AGAAACAACCAACGAACTGTTGGCTTTTGTTTAATAACTTCAGCAACAACCTTTTGTGACTGAATGCCAT
GTTTCATTGCTCTCCTCCAGTTGCACATTGGACAAAGCCTGGATTTACAAAACCACACTCGATACAACTT
TCTTTCGCCTGTTTCACGATTTTGTTTATACTCTAATATTTCAGCACAATCTTTTACTCTTTCAGCCTTT
TTAAATTCAAGAATATGCAGAAGTTCAAAGTAATCAACATTAGCGATTTTCTTTTCTCTCCATGGTCTCA
CTTTTCCACTTTTTGTCTTGTCCACTAAAACCCTTGATTTTTCATCTGAATAAATGCTACTATTAGGACA
CATAATATTAAAAGAAACCCCCATCTATTTAGTTATTTGTTTAGTCACTTATAACTTTAACAGATGGGGT
TTTTCTGTGCAACCAATTTTAAGGGTTTTCAATACTTTAAAACACATACATACCAACACTTCAACGCACC
TTTCAGCAACTAAAATAAAAATGACGTTATTTCTATATGTATCAAGATAAGAAAGAACAAGTTCAAAACC
ATCAAAAAAAGACACCTTTTCAGGTGCTTTTTTTATTTTATAAACTCATTCCCTGATCTCGACTTCGTTC
TTTTTTTACCTCTCGGTTATGAGTTAGTTCAAATTCGTTCTTTTTAGGTTCTAAATCGTGTTTTTCTTGG
AATTGTGCTGTTTTATCCTTTACCTTGTCTACAAACCCCTTAAAAACGTTTTTAAAGGCTTTTAAGCCGT
CTGTACGTTCCTTAAGGAATTAATTCGGGGTCCCAGTGCTCAATAATTACGATTTAAATTTGACATAAGC
CTGTTCGGTTCGTAAACTGTAATGCAAGTAGCGTATGCGCTCACGCAACTGGTCCAGAACCTTGACCGAA
CGCAGCGGTGGTAACGGCGCAGTGGCGGTTTTCATGGCTTGTTATGACTGTTTTTTTGTACAGCCTATGC
CTCGGGCATCCAAGCAGCAAGCGCGTTACGCCGTGGGTCGATGTTTGATGTTATGGAGCAGCAACGATGT
TACGCAGCAGCAACGATGTTACGCAGCAGGGCAGTCGCCCTAAAACAAAGTTAGGTGGCTCAAGTATGGG
CATCATTCGCACATGTAGGCTCGGCCCTGACCAAGTCAAATCCATGCGGGCTGCTCTTGATCTTTTCGGT
CGTGAGTTCGGAGACGTAGCCACCTACTCCCAACATCAGCCGGACTCCGATTACCTCGGGAACTTGCTCC
GTAGTAAGACATTCATCGCGCTTGCTGCCTTCGACCAAGAAGCGGTTGTTGGCGCTCTCGCGGCTTACGT
TCTGCCCAAGTTTGAGCAGCCGCGTAGTGAGATCTATATCTATGATCTCGCAGTCTCCGGAGAGCACCGG
AGGCAGGGCATTGCCACCGCGCTCATCAATCTCCTCAAGCATGAGGCCAACGCGCTTGGTGCTTATGTGA
TCTACGTGCAAGCAGATTACGGTGACGATCCCGCAGTGGCTCTCTATACAAAGTTGGGCATACGGGAAGA
AGTGATGCACTTTGATATCGACCCAAGTACCGCCACCTAACAATTCGTTCAAGCCGAGATCGGCTTCCCG
GCCGCGGAGTTGTTCGGTAAATTGGACAACGGTCCGCGCGTTGTCCTTTTCCGCTGCATAACCCTGCTTC
GGGGTCATTATAGCGATTTTTTCGGTATATCCATCCTTTTTCGCACGATATACAGGATTTTGCCAAAGGG
TTCGTGTAGACTTTCCTTGGTGTATCCAACGGCGTCAGCCGGGCAGGATAGGTGAAGTAGGCCCACCCGC
GAGCGGGTGTTCCTTCTTCACTGTCCCTTATTCGCACCTGGCGGTGCTCAACGGGAATCCTGCTCTGCGA
GGCTGGCCGTAGGCCGGCCCTACCGGCGCGGCAGCGTTACCCGTGTCGGCGGCTCCAACGGCTCGCCATC
GTCCAGAAAACACGGCTCATCGGGCATCGGCAGGCGCTGCTGCCCGCGCCGTTCCCATTCCTCCGTTTCG
GTCAAGGCTGGCAGGTCTGGTTCCATGCCCGGAATGCCGGGCTGGCTGGGCGGCTCCTCGCCGGGGCCGG
TCGGTAGTTGCTGCTCGCCCGGATACAGGGTCGGGATGCGGCGCAGGTCGCCATGCCCCAACAGCGATTC
GTCCTGGTCGTCGTGATCAACCACCACGGCGGCACTGAACACCGACAGGCGCAACTGGTCGCGGGGCTGG
CCCCACGCCACGCGGTCATTGACCACGTAGGCCGACACGGTGCCGGGGCCGTTGAGCTTCACGACGGAGA
TCCAGCGCTCGGCCACCAAGTCCTTGACTGCGTATTGGACCGTCCGCAAAGAACGTCCGATGAGCTTGGA
AAGTGTCTTCTGGCTGACCACCACGGCGTTCTGGTGGCCCATCTGCGCCACGAGGTGATGCAGCAGCATT
GCCGCCGTGGGTTTCCTCGCAATAAGCCCGGCCCACGCCTCATGCGCTTTGCGTTCCGTTTGCACCCAGT
GACCGGGCTTGTTCTTGGCTTGAATGCCGATTTCTCTGGACTGCGTGGCCATGCTTATCTCCATGCGGTA
GGGGTGCCGCACGGTTGCGGCACCATGCGCAATCAGCTGCAACTTTTCGGCAGCGCGACAACAATTATGC
GTTGCGTAAAAGTGGCAGTCAATTACAGATTTTCTTTAACCTACGCAATGAGCTATTGCGGGGGGTGCCG
CAATGAGCTGTTGCGTACCCCCCTTTTTTAAGTTGTTGATTTTTAAGTCTTTCGCATTTCGCCCTATATC
TAGTTCTTTGGTGCCCAAAGAAGGGCACCCCTGCGGGGTTCCCCCACGCCTTCGGCGCGGCTCCCCCTCC
GGCAAAAAGTGGCCCCTCCGGGGCTTGTTGATCGACTGCGCGGCCTTCGGCCTTGCCCAAGGTGGCGCTG
CCCCCTTGGAACCCCCGCACTCGCCGCCGTGAGGCTCGGGGGGCAGGCGGGCGGGCTTCGCCCTTCGACT
GCCCCCACTCGCATAGGCTTGGGTCGTTCCAGGCGCGTCAAGGCCAAGCCGCTGCGCGGTCGCTGCGCGA
GCCTTGACCCGCCTTCCACTTGGTGTCCAACCGGCAAGCGAAGCGCGCAGGCCGCAGGCCGGAGGCTTTT
CCCCAGAGAAAATTAAAAAAATTGATGGGGCAAGGCCGCAGGCCGCGCAGTTGGAGCCGGTGGGTATGTG
GTCGAAGGCTGGGTAGCCGGTGGGCAATCCCTGTGGTCAAGCTCGTGGGCAGGCGCAGCCTGTCCATCAG
CTTGTCCAGCAGGGTTGTCCACGGGCCGAGCGAAGCGAGCCAGCCGGTGGCCGCTCGCGGCCATCGTCCA
CATATCCACGGGCTGGCAAGGGAGCGCAGCGACCGCGCAGGGCGAAGCCCGGAGAGCAAGCCCGTAGGGG
GAGGCGATCTCGAGCTAGGTAACTAGAGGGACTGCGACGTTCTAAACGTTGGTCCGTCAGAAGCGCCATC
CAGGATCACGTTACCCCGAAAAAAAGATATCAGGAGCTCTCCTCATCTGAATGGCGCGCCTGTACACAGC
TGTCTAGGGCGGCGGATTTGTCCTACTCAGGAGAGCGTTCACCGACAAACAACAGATAAAACGAAAGGCC
CAGTCTTTCGACTGAGCCTTTCGTTTTATTTGATGCCTTTAATTAAAGCGGATAACAATTTCACACAGGA
GGCCGATCGCGTTTAAGACCCACTTTCACATTTAAGTTGTTTTTCTAATCCGCATATGATCAATTCAAGG
CCGAATAAGAAGGCTGGCTCTGCCCCTTGATGATCAAATAATTCGATAGCTTGTCGTAATAATGGCGGCA
TACTATCAGTAGTAGGTGTTTCCCTTTCTTCTTTAGCGACTTGATGCTCTTGATCTTCCAATACGCAACC
TAAAGTAAAATGACCAACAGCGCTGAGTGCATATAATGCATTCTCTAGTGAAAAACCTTGTTGGCATAAA
AAGGCTAATTGATTTTCGAGAGTTTCATACTGTTTTTCTGTAGGCCGTGTACCTAAATGTACTTTTGCCC
CATCGCGATGACTTAGTAAAGCACATCTAAAACTTTTAGCGTTATTTCTCAAAAAATCTTGCCAGCTTTC
CCCTTCTAATGGGCAAAAGTGAGTATGGTGCCTATCTAACATCTCAATGGCTAAGGCGTCGAGCAAAGCC
CGCTTATTTTTTACATGCCAATACAATGTAGGCTGCTCTACACCTAGCTTCTGGGCGAGTTTACGGGTTG
TTAAACCTTCGATTCCGACCTCATTAAGCAGCTCTAATGCGCTGTTAATCACTTTACTTTTATCTAATCT
AGACATCATTAATTCCTCCTTTTTGTTGACATTATATCATTGATAGAGTTATTTGTCAAACTAGATTTTT
ATTTCGATGCCCTGGACTTCATGAAAAACTAAAAAAAATATTGACACTCTATCATTGATAGAGTATAATT
AAAATAAGCTTGATCGTAGCGATTACAGATCTGTCCTCCTGCAGTAAGCTGAGGCGATCGCAACGTCGTG
ACTGGGAAAACCCTGGCGTTACCCAACTTAATCGCCTTGCAGCACATCCCCCTTTCGCCAGCTGGCGTAA
TAGCGAAGAGGCCCGCACCGATCGCCCTTCCCAACAGTTGCGCAGCCTGAATGGCGAATGGCGCTTTGCC
TGGTTTCCGGCACCAGAAGCGGTGCCGGAAAGCTGGCTGGAGTGCGATCTTCCTGAGGCCGATACTGTCG
TCGTCCCCTCAAACTGGCAGATGCACGGTTACGATGCGCCCATCTACACCAACGTGACCTATCCCATTAC
GGTCAATCCGCCGTTTGTTCCCACGGAGAATCCGACGGGTTGTTACTCGCTCACATTTAATGTTGATGAA
AGCTGGCTACAGGAAGGCCAGACGCGAATTATTTTTGATGGCGTTAACTCGGCGTTTCATCTGTGGTGCA
ACGGGCGCTGGGTCGGTTACGGCCAGGACAGTCGTTTGCCGTCTGAATTTGACCTGAGCGCATTTTTACG
CGCCGGAGAAAACCGCCTCGCGGTGATGGTGCTGCGCTGGAGTGACGGCAGTTATCTGGAAGATCAGGAT
ATGTGGCGGATGAGCGGCATTTTCCGTGACGTCTCGTTGCTGCATAAACCGACTACACAAATCAGCGATT
TCCATGTTGCCACTCGCTTTAATGATGATTTCAGCCGCGCTGTACTGGAGGCTGAAGTTCAGATGTGCGG
CGAGTTGCGTGACTACCTACGGGTAACAGTTTCTTTATGGCAGGGTGAAACGCAGGTCGCCAGCGGCACC
GCGCCTTTCGGCGGTGAAATTATCGATGAGCGTGGTGGTTATGCCGATCGCGTCACACTACGTCTGAACG
TCGAAAACCCGAAACTGTGGAGCGCCGAAATCCCGAATCTCTATCGTGCGGTGGTTGAACTGCACACCGC
CGACGGCACGCTGATTGAAGCAGAAGCCTGCGATGTCGGTTTCCGCGAGGTGCGGATTGAAAATGGTCTG
CTGCTGCTGAACGGCAAGCCGTTGCTGATTCGAGGCGTTAACCGTCACGAGCATCATCCTCTGCATGGTC
AGGTCATGGATGAGCAGACGATGGTGCAGGATATCCTGCTGATGAAGCAGAACAACTTTAACGCCGTGCG
CTGTTCGCATTATCCGAACCATCCGCTGTGGTACACGCTGTGCGACCGCTACGGCCTGTATGTGGTGGAT
GAAGCCAATATTGAAACCCACGGCATGGTGCCAATGAATCGTCTGACCGATGATCCGCGCTGGCTACCGG
CGATGAGCGAACGCGTAACGCGAATGGTGCAGCGCGATCGTAATCACCCGAGTGTGATCATCTGGTCGCT
GGGGAATGAATCAGGCCACGGCGCTAATCACGACGCGCTGTATCGCTGGATCAAATCTGTCGATCCTTCC
CGCCCGGTGCAGTATGAAGGCGGCGGAGCCGACACCACGGCCACCGATATTATTTGCCCGATGTACGCGC
GCGTGGATGAAGACCAGCCCTTCCCGGCTGTGCCGAAATGGTCCATCAAAAAATGGCTTTCGCTACCTGG
AGAGACGCGCCCGCTGATCCTTTGCGAATACGCCCACGCGATGGGTAACAGTCTTGGCGGTTTCGCTAAA
TACTGGCAGGCGTTTCGTCAGTATCCCCGTTTACAGGGCGGCTTCGTCTGGGACTGGGTGGATCAGTCGC
TGATTAAATATGATGAAAACGGCAACCCGTGGTCGGCTTACGGCGGTGATTTTAGCGATACGCCGAACGA
TCGCCAGTTCTGTATGAACGGTCTGGTCTTTGCCGCGATCGCACCTCAGCGTCGTGACTGGGAAAACCCT
GGCGACTAGTCTTGGACTCCTGTTGATAGATCCAGTAATGACCTCAGAACTCCATCTGGATTTGTTCAGA
ACGCTCGGTTGCCGCCGGGCGTTTTTTATTGGTGAGAATCCAGCCTGCAGGATCGCACCTTCAAAATGGT
ATGCGTTTTGACACATCCACTATATATCCGTGTCGTTCTGTCCACTCCTGAATCCCATTCCAGAAATTCT
CTAGCGATTCCAGAAGTTTCTCAGAGTCGGAAAGTTGACCAGACATTACGAACTGGCACAGATGGTCATA
ACCTGAAGGAAGATCTGATTGCTTAACTGCTTCAGTTAAGACCGAAGCGCTCGTCGTATAACAGATGCGA
TGATGCAGACCAATCAACATGGCACCTGCCATTGCTACCTGTACAGTCAAGGATGGTAGAAATGTTGTCG
GTCCTTGCACACGAATATTACGCCATTTGCCTGCATATTCAAACAGCTCTTCTACGATAAGGGCACAAAT
CGCATCGTGGA
